Addgene plasmid #21286: TRX1 His C32S C35S
Depositing lab: Wang Min. Depositing organization: University of Rochester. Publication: Thioredoxin promotes ASK1 ubiquitination and degradation to inhibit ASK1-mediated apoptosis in a redox activity-independent manner. Liu Y, Min W. Circ Res. 2002 Jun 28. 90(12):1259-66. 10.1161/01.RES.0000022160.64355.62 PubMed 12089063.
Backbone
  Vector backbone: pcDNA3-His
  Backbone size w/o insert (bp): 5400
  Vector type: Mammalian Expression
  Selectable markers: Neomycin (select with G418)
Growth in bacteria
  Bacterial resistance: Ampicillin, 100 μg/mL
  Growth temperature: 37°C
  Growth strain: DH5alpha
  Copy number: High Copy
Gene/Insert
  Gene/Insert name: TRX1
  Species: H. sapiens (human)
  Insert size (bp): 317
  Mutation: C32S C35S
  Entrez Gene: TXN (a.k.a. TRDX, TRX, TRX1, TXN1, Trx80)
  Tag / fusion protein: His (N terminal on backbone)
  Cloning method: Restriction Enzyme; 5′ cloning site HindIII (not destroyed); 3′ cloning site XhoI (not destroyed)
  Sequencing primers: 5′ CMV-F; 3′ BGH-rev
Terms and licenses: Academic/Nonprofit Terms; Industry Terms: Not Available to Industry
How to cite: TRX1 His C32S C35S was a gift from Wang Min (Addgene plasmid # 21286 ; http://n2t.net/addgene:21286 ; RRID:Addgene_21286)
