[The description below was written by a language model from this plasmid's Addgene catalogue record.]
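Description:
TRX1 His C32S C35S is a mammalian expression plasmid built on the pcDNA3-His backbone (about 5.4 kb without insert) that encodes a mutant form of human thioredoxin 1 (TRX1, gene symbol TXN). The roughly 317 bp insert was placed between HindIII and XhoI sites, both of which were retained, and is fused to an N-terminal His tag supplied by the backbone, allowing detection or affinity capture of the expressed protein. The plasmid is propagated in E. coli as a high-copy vector under ampicillin selection, and it carries a neomycin resistance marker so that transfected mammalian cells can be selected with G418. The record does not explicitly list the promoter or polyadenylation signal. However, the recommended sequencing primers, CMV forward and BGH reverse, fit the usual pcDNA3 arrangement, in which a CMV immediate-early promoter drives the insert and a bovine growth hormone polyA signal terminates it.

The insert carries the double substitution C32S C35S, which replaces both cysteines of thioredoxin's conserved active-site motif with serines. These residues form the redox-active dithiol/disulfide pair, so the mutant is generally regarded as catalytically inactive. The associated publication concerns thioredoxin promoting ubiquitination and degradation of ASK1, thereby inhibiting ASK1-mediated apoptosis independently of redox activity. This suggests the construct serves as a redox-dead comparison to wild-type TRX1 in transfected mammalian cells, helping separate the enzymatic functions of thioredoxin from its non-catalytic ones. No feature table was provided, so the element-level layout cannot be confirmed beyond the catalogue fields.
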