>Addgene plasmid #21286 | TRX1 His C32S C35S | addgene partial sequence | sequence record 27221 | 21286 with CMV-F
CTCTCTGGCTACTAGAGAACCCACTGCTTACTGGCTTATCGAAATTAATACGACTCACTATAGGGAGACC
CAAGCTGGCTAGCGTTTAAACTTAAGCTTACCATGGGGGGTTCTCATCATCATCATCATCATGGTATGGC
TAGCATGACTGGTGGACAGCAAATGGGTCGGGATCTGTACGACGATGACGATAAGGTACCTAGGATCCAG
TGTGGTGGAATTCGCCCTTGTGGTACCATGGTGAAGCAGATCGAGAGCAAGACTGCTTTTCAGGAAGCCT
TGGACGCTGCAGGTGATAAACTTGTAGTAGTTGACTTCTCAGCCACGTGGTCTGGGCCTTCCAAAATGAT
CAAGCCTTTCTTTCATTCCCTCTCTGAAAAGTATTCCAACGTGATATTCCTTGAAGTAGATGTGGATGAC
TGTCAGGATGTTGCTTCAGAGTGTGAAGTCAAATGCATGCCAACATTCCAGTTTTTTAAGAAGGGACAAA
AGGTGGGTGAATTTTCTGGAGCCAATAAGGAAAAGCTTGAAGCCACCATTAATGAATTAGTCTAAGTCTA
GAGGGCCCGTTTAAACCCGCTGATCAGCCTCGACTGTGCCTTCTAGTTGCCAGCCATCTGTTGTTTGCCC
CTCCCCCGTGCCTTCCTTGACCCTGGAAGGTGCCACTCCCACTGTCCTTTCCTAATAAAATGAGGAAATT
GCATCGCATTGTCTGAGTAGGTGTCATTCTATTCTGGGGGGTGGGGTGGGCAGGACAGCAAGGGGGAGAA
TTGGGAAGACATAGCAGCATGCTGGGGA
